Addgene plasmid #213070: pCAGGS/XBB.1.16-RBD
Purpose: Mammalian cell expression of SARS-CoV-2 Spike RBD protein of OMICRON.XBB.1.16 variant
Depositing lab: Priyamvada Acharya. Publication: SARS-CoV-2 Omicron XBB lineage spike structures, conformations, antigenicity, and receptor recognition. Zhang QE, Lindenberger J, Parsons R, Thakur B, Parks R, Park CS, Huang X, Sammour S, Janowska K, Spence TN, Edwards RJ, Martin M, Williams WB, Gobeil S, Montefiori DC, Korber B, Saunders KO, Haynes BF, Haynes BF, Henderson R, Acharya P. bioRxiv [Preprint]. 2024 Mar 12:2024.02.12.580004. doi: 10.1101/2024.02.12.580004. PubMed 38405707.
Backbone
  Vector backbone: pCAGGS
  Backbone size w/o insert (bp): 4732
  Total vector size (bp): 5498
  Vector type: Mammalian Expression
Growth in bacteria
  Bacterial resistance: Ampicillin, 100 μg/mL
  Growth temperature: 37°C
  Growth strain: DH5alpha
  Copy number: High Copy
Gene/Insert
  Gene/Insert name: pCAGGS/XBB.1.16-RBD (alt name: XBB.1.16 variant RBD)
  Insert size (bp): 763
  Mutation: G339H,R346T,L368I,S371F,S373P,S375F,T376A,D405N,R408S,K417N,N440K, V445P,G446S,F456L,N460K,S477N,K478R,E484A,F486P,F490S,Q498R,N501Y,Y505H
  Entrez Gene: S (a.k.a. GU280_gp02, spike glycoprotein)
  Tag / fusion protein: 6 His Tag (C terminal on backbone)
  Cloning method: Unknown
  Sequencing primers: 5′ cctctgctaaccatgttcatgc
Terms and licenses: Academic/Nonprofit Terms; Industry Terms: Not Available to Industry
How to cite: pCAGGS/XBB.1.16-RBD was a gift from Priyamvada Acharya (Addgene plasmid # 213070 ; http://n2t.net/addgene:213070 ; RRID:Addgene_213070)
