[The description below was written by a language model from this plasmid's Addgene catalogue record and pLannotate feature annotations shown in this document.]
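Description:
pCAGGS/XBB.1.16-RBD is a 5.5 kb mammalian expression plasmid built on the pCAGGS backbone for producing the receptor-binding domain (RBD) of the SARS-CoV-2 spike glycoprotein from the Omicron XBB.1.16 variant. It is propagated in E. coli as a high-copy plasmid through a ColE1/pUC-type origin and selected with ampicillin via the β-lactamase gene and its native promoter. The backbone also carries remnants of the lac promoter/operator region and short lacI fragments, which are cloning-vector leftovers with no role in expression. It additionally contains an SV40 origin of replication, which can support episomal amplification in cells expressing SV40 large T antigen, and an SV40 poly(A) signal.

Expression is driven by the composite CAG promoter, consisting of the human cytomegalovirus immediate early enhancer, the chicken β-actin promoter and a chimeric chicken β-actin/rabbit β-globin intron. This arrangement gives strong constitutive transcription in a wide range of mammalian cells. Downstream lies the spike fragment encoding the RBD, fused in frame at its C terminus to a 6xHis tag for metal-affinity purification and detection, followed by the rabbit β-globin polyadenylation signal. The insert carries the recorded XBB.1.16 substitutions relative to the reference spike, 23 changes spanning G339H through Y505H and including F456L, K478R, F486P and N501Y. The annotated spike match begins somewhat downstream of the intron, and the record does not state whether a secretion signal or other leader precedes it. The associated work concerns XBB-lineage spike structure, antigenicity and receptor recognition, consistent with using this plasmid to make recombinant RBD protein for binding and structural studies.
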