Features (pLannotate 1.2.2; 17 found; start..end, strand, type, name):
      5..384     +  enhancer       CMV enhancer: human cytomegalovirus immediate early enhancer
    386..661     +  promoter       chicken β-actin promoter: No description available
    662..1678    +  intron         chimeric intron: chimera between introns from chicken β-actin and rabbit β-globin
   1767..2444    +  CDS            S (fragment): SPIKE_SARS2 - Experimental evidence at protein level: Swiss-Prot protein existence level 1. [Spike glycoprotein]: May down-regulate host tetherin (BST2) by lysosomal degradation, thereby counteracting its antiviral activity. From Severe acute respiratory syndrome coronavirus 2 (2019-nCoV) (SARS-CoV-2).
   2445..2462    +  CDS            6xHis: 6xHis affinity tag
   2585..2640    +  polyA_signal   β-globin poly(A) signal: rabbit β-globin polyadenylation signal (Gil and Proudfoot, 1987)
   3025..3041    -  protein_bind   lac operator: The lac repressor binds to the lac operator to inhibit transcription in E. coli. This inhibition can be relieved by adding lactose or isopropyl-β-D-thiogalactopyranoside (IPTG). lac repressor encoded by lacI
   3049..3079    -  promoter       lac promoter: promoter for the E. coli lac operon
   3094..3115    -  protein_bind   CAP binding site: CAP binding activates transcription in the presence of cAMP. E. coli catabolite activator protein
   3128..3167    -  CDS            lacI (fragment): lac repressor; lacI; The lac repressor binds to the lac operator to inhibit transcription in E. coli. This inhibition can be relieved by adding lactose or isopropyl-β-D-thiogalactopyranoside (IPTG).
   3174..3196    +  promoter       SV40 promoter (fragment): SV40 enhancer and early promoter
   3220..3355    +  rep_origin     SV40 ori: SV40 origin of replication
   3375..3509    +  polyA_signal   SV40 poly(A) signal: SV40 polyadenylation signal
   3511..3565    -  CDS            lacI (fragment): lac repressor; lacI; The lac repressor binds to the lac operator to inhibit transcription in E. coli. This inhibition can be relieved by adding lactose or isopropyl-β-D-thiogalactopyranoside (IPTG).
   3748..4336    -  rep_origin     ori: high-copy-number ColE1/pMB1/pBR322/pUC origin of replication
   4507..5367    -  CDS            AmpR: β-lactamase; bla; confers resistance to ampicillin, carbenicillin, and related antibiotics
   5368..5472    -  promoter       AmpR promoter: bla
>Addgene plasmid #213070 | pCAGGS/XBB.1.16-RBD | addgene full sequence | sequence record 423240 | Addgene NGS Result
GGTCGACATTGATTATTGACTAGTTATTAATAGTAATCAATTACGGGGTCATTAGTTCATAGCCCATATA
TGGAGTTCCGCGTTACATAACTTACGGTAAATGGCCCGCCTGGCTGACCGCCCAACGACCCCCGCCCATT
GACGTCAATAATGACGTATGTTCCCATAGTAACGCCAATAGGGACTTTCCATTGACGTCAATGGGTGGAG
TATTTACGGTAAACTGCCCACTTGGCAGTACATCAAGTGTATCATATGCCAAGTACGCCCCCTATTGACG
TCAATGACGGTAAATGGCCCGCCTGGCATTATGCCCAGTACATGACCTTATGGGACTTTCCTACTTGGCA
GTACATCTACGTATTAGTCATCGCTATTACCATGGTCGAGGTGAGCCCCACGTTCTGCTTCACTCTCCCC
ATCTCCCCCCCCTCCCCACCCCCAATTTTGTATTTATTTATTTTTTAATTATTTTGTGCAGCGATGGGGG
CGGGGGGGGGGGGGGSGCGCGCCAGGCGGGGCGGGGCGGGGCGAGGGGCGGGGCGGGGCGAGGCGGAGAG
GTGCGGCGGCAGCCAATCAGAGCGGCGCGCTCCGAAAGTTTCCTTTTATGGCGAGGCGGCGGCGGCGGCG
GCCCTATAAAAAGCGAAGCGCGCGGCGGGCGGGAGTCGCTGCGCGCTGCCTTCGCCCCGTGCCCCGCTCC
GCCGCCGCCTCGCGCCGCCCGCCCCGGCTCTGACTGACCGCGTTACTCCCACAGGTGAGCGGGCGGGACG
GCCCTTCTCCTCCGGGCTGTAATTAGCGCTTGGTTTAATGACGGCTTGTTTCTTTTCTGTGGCTGCGTGA
AAGCCTTGAGGGGCTCCGGGAGGGCCCTTTGTGCGGGGGGAGCGGCTCGGGGGGTGCGTGCGTGTGTGTG
TGCGTGGGGAGCGCCGCGTGCGGCTCCGCGCTGCCCGGCGGCTGTGAGCGCTGCGGGCGCGGCGCGGGGC
TTTGTGCGCTCCGCAGTGTGCGCGAGGGGAGCGCGGCCGGGGGCGGTGCCCCGCGGTGCGGGGGGGGCTG
CGAGGGGAACAAAGGCTGCGTGCGGGGTGTGTGCGTGGGGGGGTGAGCAGGGGGTGTGGGCGCGTCGGTC
GGGCTGCAACCCCCCCTGCACCCCCCTCCCCGAGTTGCTGAGCACGGCCCGGCTTCGGGTGCGGGGCTCC
GTACGGGGCGTGGCGCGGGGCTCGCCGTGCCGGGCGGGGGGTGGCGGCAGGTGGGGGTGCCGGGCGGGGC
GGGGCCGCCTCGGGCCGGGGAGGGCTCGGGGGAGGGGCGCGGCGGCCCCCGGAGCGCCGGCGGCTGTCGA
GGCGCGGCGAGCCGCAGCCATTGCCTTTTATGGTAATCGTGCGAGAGGGCGCAGGGACTTCCTTTGTCCC
AAATCTGTGCGGAGCCGAAATCTGGGAGGCGCCGCCGCACCCCCTCTAGCGGGCGCGGGGCGAAGCGGTG
CGGCGCCGGCAGGAAGGAAATGGGCGGGGAGGGCCTTCGTGCGTCGCCGCGCCGCCGTCCCCTTCTCCCT
CTCCAGCCTCGGGGCTGTCCGCGGGGGGACGGCTGCCTTCGGGGGGGACGGGGCAGGGCGGGGTTCGGCT
TCTGGCGTGTGACCGGCGGCTCTAGAGCCTCTGCTAACCATGTTCATGCCTTCTTCTTTTTCCTACAGCT
CCTGGGCAACGTGCTGGTTATTGTGCTGTCTCATCATTTTGGCAAAGGCCACCATGTTCGTGTTTCTGGT
GCTGCTGCCTCTGGTGTCCAGCCAGCGGGTGCAGCCTACAGAGAGCATCGTGCGATTTCCAAACATTACC
AACCTCTGCCCCTTCCACGAGGTGTTTAACGCCACAACATTTGCCTCCGTTTACGCCTGGAATAGAAAGA
GAATCAGCAATTGTGTGGCCGACTACTCCGTGATCTATAACTTCGCCCCTTTCTTCGCCTTCAAGTGCTA
CGGCGTTTCCCCAACAAAGCTGAATGACCTGTGCTTCACCAACGTGTACGCCGACTCCTTCGTAATTAGA
GGCAATGAGGTGTCCCAGATCGCACCAGGCCAGACCGGTAACATCGCTGACTACAACTATAAGCTGCCTG
ATGATTTTACAGGCTGCGTGATCGCCTGGAACTCCAACAAGCTGGATAGCAAGCCTAGCGGCAACTACAA
CTACCTGTACCGGCTGTTTCGCAAGTCTAAGCTGAAACCTTTCGAGAGAGACATCTCCACAGAGATCTAC
CAGGCCGGTAACAGGCCTTGTAACGGGGTGGCCGGCCCCAACTGTTACTCCCCTCTGCAAAGCTACGGCT
TCCGGCCTACCTATGGAGTCGGCCACCAGCCATACCGGGTGGTCGTGCTGTCCTTCGAGTTACTCCACGC
CCCCGCCACCGTCTGCGGTCCTAAGAAGTCCACCAATCTGGTTAAGAACAAATGCGTGAACTTCCACCAT
CACCATCACCATTGATAAAATTCGAGCTCGCGGCCGCATCGATCTTAAGTCGCGACTCGAGCTAGCAGAT
CTTTTTCCCTCTGCCAAAAATTATGGGGACATCATGAAGCCCCTTGAGCATCTGACTTCTGGCTAATAAA
GGAAATTTATTTTCATTGCAATAGTGTGTTGGAATTTTTTGTGTCTCTCACTCGGAAGGACATATGGGAG
GGCAAATCATTTAAAACATCAGAATGAGTATTTGGTTTAGAGTTTGGCAACATATGCCCATATGCTGGCT
GCCATGAACAAAGGTTGGCTATAAAGAGGTCATCAGTATATGAAACAGCCCCCTGCTGTCCATTCCTTAT
TCCATAGAAAAGCCTTGACTTGAGGTTAGATTTTTTTTATATTTTGTTTTGTGTTATTTTTTTCTTTAAC
ATCCCTAAAATTTTCCTTACATGTTTTACTAGCCAGATTTTTCCTCCTCTCCTGACTACTCCCAGTCATA
GCTGTCCCTCTTCTCTTATGGAGATCCCTCGACCTGCAGCCCAAGCTTGGCGTAATCATGGTCATAGCTG
TTTCCTGTGTGAAATTGTTATCCGCTCACAATTCCACACAACATACGAGCCGGAAGCATAAAGTGTAAAG
CCTGGGGTGCCTAATGAGTGAGCTAACTCACATTAATTGCGTTGCGCTCACTGCCCGCTTTCCAGTCGGG
AAACCTGTCGTGCCAGCGGATCCGCATCTCAATTAGTCAGCAACCATAGTCCCGCCCCTAACTCCGCCCA
TCCCGCCCCTAACTCCGCCCAGTTCCGCCCATTCTCCGCCCCATGGCTGACTAATTTTTTTTATTTATGC
AGAGGCCGAGGCCGCCTCGGCCTCTGAGCTATTCCAGAAGTAGTGAGGAGGCTTTTTTGGAGGCCTAGGC
TTTTGCAAAAAGCTAACTTGTTTATTGCAGCTTATAATGGTTACAAATAAAGCAATAGCATCACAAATTT
CACAAATAAAGCATTTTTTTCACTGCATTCTAGTTGTGGTTTGTCCAAACTCATCAATGTATCTTATCAT
GTCTGGATCCGCTGCATTAATGAATCGGCCAACGCGCGGGGAGAGGCGGTTTGCGTATTGGGCGCTCTTC
CGCTTCCTCGCTCACTGACTCGCTGCGCTCGGTCGTTCGGCTGCGGCGAGCGGTATCAGCTCACTCAAAG
GCGGTAATACGGTTATCCACAGAATCAGGGGATAACGCAGGAAAGAACATGTGAGCAAAAGGCCAGCAAA
AGGCCAGGAACCGTAAAAAGGCCGCGTTGCTGGCGTTTTTCCATAGGCTCCGCCCCCCTGACGAGCATCA
CAAAAATCGACGCTCAAGTCAGAGGTGGCGAAACCCGACAGGACTATAAAGATACCAGGCGTTTCCCCCT
GGAAGCTCCCTCGTGCGCTCTCCTGTTCCGACCCTGCCGCTTACCGGATACCTGTCCGCCTTTCTCCCTT
CGGGAAGCGTGGCGCTTTCTCATAGCTCACGCTGTAGGTATCTCAGTTCGGTGTAGGTCGTTCGCTCCAA
GCTGGGCTGTGTGCACGAACCCCCCGTTCAGCCCGACCGCTGCGCCTTATCCGGTAACTATCGTCTTGAG
TCCAACCCGGTAAGACACGACTTATCGCCACTGGCAGCAGCCACTGGTAACAGGATTAGCAGAGCGAGGT
ATGTAGGCGGTGCTACAGAGTTCTTGAAGTGGTGGCCTAACTACGGCTACACTAGAAGAACAGTATTTGG
TATCTGCGCTCTGCTGAAGCCAGTTACCTTCGGAAAAAGAGTTGGTAGCTCTTGATCCGGCAAACAAACC
ACCGCTGGTAGCGGTGGTTTTTTTGTTTGCAAGCAGCAGATTACGCGCAGAAAAAAAGGATCTCAAGAAG
ATCCTTTGATCTTTTCTACGGGGTCTGACGCTCAGTGGAACGAAAACTCACGTTAAGGGATTTTGGTCAT
GAGATTATCAAAAAGGATCTTCACCTAGATCCTTTTAAATTAAAAATGAAGTTTTAAATCAATCTAAAGT
ATATATGAGTAAACTTGGTCTGACAGTTACCAATGCTTAATCAGTGAGGCACCTATCTCAGCGATCTGTC
TATTTCGTTCATCCATAGTTGCCTGACTCCCCGTCGTGTAGATAACTACGATACGGGAGGGCTTACCATC
TGGCCCCAGTGCTGCAATGATACCGCGAGACCCACGCTCACCGGCTCCAGATTTATCAGCAATAAACCAG
CCAGCCGGAAGGGCCGAGCGCAGAAGTGGTCCTGCAACTTTATCCGCCTCCATCCAGTCTATTAATTGTT
GCCGGGAAGCTAGAGTAAGTAGTTCGCCAGTTAATAGTTTGCGCAACGTTGTTGCCATTGCTACAGGCAT
CGTGGTGTCACGCTCGTCGTTTGGTATGGCTTCATTCAGCTCCGGTTCCCAACGATCAAGGCGAGTTACA
TGATCCCCCATGTTGTGCAAAAAAGCGGTTAGCTCCTTCGGTCCTCCGATCGTTGTCAGAAGTAAGTTGG
CCGCAGTGTTATCACTCATGGTTATGGCAGCACTGCATAATTCTCTTACTGTCATGCCATCCGTAAGATG
CTTTTCTGTGACTGGTGAGTACTCAACCAAGTCATTCTGAGAATAGTGTATGCGGCGACCGAGTTGCTCT
TGCCCGGCGTCAATACGGGATAATACCGCGCCACATAGCAGAACTTTAAAAGTGCTCATCATTGGAAAAC
GTTCTTCGGGGCGAAAACTCTCAAGGATCTTACCGCTGTTGAGATCCAGTTCGATGTAACCCACTCGTGC
ACCCAACTGATCTTCAGCATCTTTTACTTTCACCAGCGTTTCTGGGTGAGCAAAAACAGGAAGGCAAAAT
GCCGCAAAAAAGGGAATAAGGGCGACACGGAAATGTTGAATACTCATACTCTTCCTTTTTCAATATTATT
GAAGCATTTATCAGGGTTATTGTCTCATGAGCGGATACATATTTGAATGTATTTAGAAAAATAAACAAAT
AGGGGTTCCGCGCACATTTCCCCGAAAAGTGCCACCTG
